Addgene plasmid #240150: His-lsMSP1D1dH5
Purpose: Expression of the MSP 'His-lsMSP1D1dH5'
Depositing lab: Lise Arleth. Depositing organization: University of Copenhagen. Publication: Non-ionic detergent assists formation of supercharged nanodiscs and insertion of membrane proteins. Tidemand FG, Blemmer S, Johansen NT, Arleth L, Pedersen MC. Biochim Biophys Acta Biomembr. 2022 Jun 1;1864(6):183884. doi: 10.1016/j.bbamem.2022.183884. Epub 2022 Feb 16. PubMed 35182589.
Backbone
  Vector backbone: pET28a
  Backbone size w/o insert (bp): 5246
  Total vector size (bp): 5885
  Vector type: Bacterial Expression
Growth in bacteria
  Bacterial resistance: Kanamycin, 50 μg/mL
  Growth temperature: 37°C
  Growth strain: DH5alpha
  Copy number: Unknown
Gene/Insert
  Gene/Insert name: His-lsMSP1D1dH5
  Species: Synthetic
  Insert size (bp): 639
  Promoter: T7
  Tag / fusion protein: His-tag (N terminal on insert); His-tag (C terminal on insert)
  Cloning method: Restriction Enzyme; 5′ cloning site NcoI (not destroyed); 3′ cloning site HindIII (not destroyed)
  Sequencing primers: 5′ GCGAAATTAATACGACTCACTATAGG
Resource information
  A portion of this plasmid was derived from a plasmid made by: Genscript
Terms and licenses: Academic/Nonprofit Terms; Industry Terms: Not Available to Industry
How to cite: His-lsMSP1D1dH5 was a gift from Lise Arleth (Addgene plasmid # 240150 ; http://n2t.net/addgene:240150 ; RRID:Addgene_240150)
