[The description below was written by a language model from this plasmid's Addgene catalogue record and pLannotate feature annotations shown in this document.]
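Description:
His-lsMSP1D1dH5 is a bacterial expression plasmid built on the pET28a backbone for producing a synthetic membrane scaffold protein (MSP) in E. coli. It is selected with kanamycin through the aph(3')-Ia KanR gene and replicates from a ColE1/pBR322-type origin accompanied by the bom region and the rop gene, which moderates copy number; the catalogue lists copy number as unknown. An f1 origin is also present, and the annotated TcR fragments and a partial AmpR promoter are backbone remnants rather than functional markers.

The roughly 640 bp insert was cloned between NcoI and HindIII, both of which were retained, and sits downstream of a T7 promoter with an adjacent lac operator and the T7 gene 10 ribosome binding site, followed by the T7 terminator. The plasmid-borne lacI gene supplies lac repressor, so expression is held off until induction with IPTG in a host that provides T7 RNA polymerase. The automated annotation recognises part of the coding region as an apolipoprotein A-I fragment, matched to the pig ortholog. This fits MSPs being engineered ApoA-I derivatives, although the record lists the insert as synthetic. The name suggests an MSP1D1 variant lacking helix 5, but the record does not define the "ls" or "dH5" designations. The catalogue reports His-tags at both the N and C termini; the feature table detects only a downstream His stretch, probably the vector-encoded tag. The short SET1 hit just before the terminator is likely a backbone sequence match rather than a designed fusion.

The purified protein is intended for assembling lipid nanodiscs, and the associated publication concerns supercharged nanodiscs and the insertion of membrane proteins into them.
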