Features (pLannotate 1.2.2; 19 found; start..end, strand, type, name):
    100..118     +  promoter       T7 promoter: promoter for bacteriophage T7 RNA polymerase
    119..143     +  protein_bind   lac operator: The lac repressor binds to the lac operator to inhibit transcription in E. coli. This inhibition can be relieved by adding lactose or isopropyl-β-D-thiogalactopyranoside (IPTG). lac repressor encoded by lacI
    158..180     +  RBS            RBS: efficient ribosome binding site from bacteriophage T7 gene 10 (Olins and Rangwala, 1989)
    262..489     +  CDS            APOA1 (fragment): APOA1_PIG - Experimental evidence at protein level: Swiss-Prot protein existence level 1. Participates in the reverse transport of cholesterol from tissues to the liver for excretion by promoting cholesterol efflux from tissues and by acting as a cofactor for the lecithin cholesterol acyltransferase (LCAT). As part of the SPAP complex, activates spermatozoa motility. From Sus scrofa (Pig).
    845..862     +  CDS            9xHis (fragment): 9xHis affinity tag
    872..921     +  CDS            SET1 (fragment): solubility-enhancement tag derived from T7 phage gene 10B
    929..976     +  terminator     T7 terminator: transcription terminator for bacteriophage T7 RNA polymerase
   1013..1441    +  rep_origin     f1 ori (sequence partly withheld): f1 bacteriophage origin of replication; arrow indicates direction of (+) strand synthesis
   1494..1551    +  promoter       AmpR promoter (fragment): bla
   1560..2375    -  CDS            KanR: aminoglycoside phosphotransferase; aph(3')-Ia; confers resistance to kanamycin in bacteria or G418 (Geneticin®) in eukaryotes
   2497..3085    +  rep_origin     ori: high-copy-number ColE1/pMB1/pBR322/pUC origin of replication
   3271..3410    -  misc_feature   bom: basis of mobility region from pBR322
   3512..3703    -  CDS            rop: Rop protein, which maintains plasmids at low copy number; rop
   3720..4100    +  CDS            YPB1_ECOLX: Protein predicted: Swiss-Prot protein existence level 4. From Escherichia coli.
   4172..4463    -  CDS            TcR (fragment): tetracycline efflux protein; tet; confers resistance to tetracycline
   4478..4499    -  protein_bind   CAP binding site: CAP binding activates transcription in the presence of cAMP. E. coli catabolite activator protein
   4512..5594    -  CDS            lacI: lac repressor; lacI; The lac repressor binds to the lac operator to inhibit transcription in E. coli. This inhibition can be relieved by adding lactose or isopropyl-β-D-thiogalactopyranoside (IPTG).
   5595..5672    -  promoter       lacI promoter: lacI
   5680..78      -  CDS            TcR (fragment) (across the origin): tetracycline efflux protein; tet; confers resistance to tetracycline
>Addgene plasmid #240150 | His-lsMSP1D1dH5 | addgene full sequence | sequence record 489682 | Addgene NGS Result
ATGTCGGCGATATAGGCGCCAGCAACCGCACCTGTGGCGCCGGTGATGCCGGCCACGATGCGTCCGGCGT
AGAGGATCGAGATCTCGATCCCGCGAAATTAATACGACTCACTATAGGGGAATTGTGAGCGGATAACAAT
TCCCCTCTAGAAATAATTTTGTTTAACTTTAAGAAGGAGATATACCATGGGCCACCACCATCATCATCAT
CATGACTACGATATTCCGACCACGGAAAACTTATATTTCCAGGGATCATCCTCGTCCTTCAGCAAACTTC
GTGAGGAACTTGGTCCGGTGAGCGAGGAGTTCTGGGACGATCTGGAAAAAGAATCCGAAGGACTGCGCGA
GGAAATGAGTAAGGATCTTGAAGAAGTCAAAGCAAAGGTGGAACCATATCTGGACGATTTCGAGAAGAAA
TGGGAGGAGGAGATGGAACTTTATCGTGAGAAAGTTGAACCTTTAGGAGAGGAAATGCGCGACCGTGCCC
GCGCACACGTCGATGCGCTGCGCTCCCACCTTGCTCCCTACTCCGATGAACTTCGTGAGCGCTTGGCTGC
CCGTTTGGAGGCGTTAAAAGAAGATGGCGGTGCCCGCCTGGCCGAATATCACGCCAAAGCATCGGAGCAT
CTTAGCTCGTTATCAGAAAAGGCGAAGCCAGCCCTTGAGGATCTGCGTGAGGGTTTACTTCCTGTGTTGG
AAAGTTTTAAGGTTAGCTTTTTATCGGCGTTAGAGGAGTATAGCAAGAAACTGGATTCTGAGGGCGGCCG
CGGTGGCAGCCTGCCGGAAACCGGTGGCGCTAGCCACCATCATCATCATCATTAAGCTTGCGGCCGCACT
CGAGCACCACCACCACCACCACTGAGATCCGGCTGCTAACAAAGCCCGAAAGGAAGCTGAGTTGGCTGCT
GCCACCGCTGAGCAATAACTAGCATAACCCCTTGGGGCCTCTAAACGGGTCTTGAGGGGTTTTTTGCTGA
AAGGAGGAACTATATCCGGATTGGCGAATGGG
[124 nt withheld, positions 1013-1136]
C
[91 nt withheld, positions 1138-1228]
A
[49 nt withheld, positions 1230-1278]
CCTTTGACGTTGGAGTCCACGTTCTTT
[37 nt withheld, positions 1306-1342]
ACCCTATCTCGGTCTATTCTTTTGATTTATAAGGGATTTTGCCGATTTCGGCCTATTGGTTAAAAAATGA
GCTGATTTAACAAAAATTTAACGCGAATTTTAACAAAATATTAACGCTTACAATTTAGGTGGCACTTTTC
GGGGAAATGTGCGCGGAACCCCTATTTGTTTATTTTTCTAAATACATTCAAATATGTATCCGCTCATGAA
TTAATTCTTAGAAAAACTCATCGAGCATCAAATGAAACTGCAATTTATTCATATCAGGATTATCAATACC
ATATTTTTGAAAAAGCCGTTTCTGTAATGAAGGAGAAAACTCACCGAGGCAGTTCCATAGGATGGCAAGA
TCCTGGTATCGGTCTGCGATTCCGACTCGTCCAACATCAATACAACCTATTAATTTCCCCTCGTCAAAAA
TAAGGTTATCAAGTGAGAAATCACCATGAGTGACGACTGAATCCGGTGAGAATGGCAAAAGTTTATGCAT
TTCTTTCCAGACTTGTTCAACAGGCCAGCCATTACGCTCGTCATCAAAATCACTCGCATCAACCAAACCG
TTATTCATTCGTGATTGCGCCTGAGCGAGACGAAATACGCGATCGCTGTTAAAAGGACAATTACAAACAG
GAATCGAATGCAACCGGCGCAGGAACACTGCCAGCGCATCAACAATATTTTCACCTGAATCAGGATATTC
TTCTAATACCTGGAATGCTGTTTTCCCGGGGATCGCAGTGGTGAGTAACCATGCATCATCAGGAGTACGG
ATAAAATGCTTGATGGTCGGAAGAGGCATAAATTCCGTCAGCCAGTTTAGTCTGACCATCTCATCTGTAA
CATCATTGGCAACGCTACCTTTGCCATGTTTCAGAAACAACTCTGGCGCATCGGGCTTCCCATACAATCG
ATAGATTGTCGCACCTGATTGCCCGACATTATCGCGAGCCCATTTATACCCATATAAATCAGCATCCATG
TTGGAATTTAATCGCGGCCTAGAGCAAGACGTTTCCCGTTGAATATGGCTCATAACACCCCTTGTATTAC
TGTTTATGTAAGCAGACAGTTTTATTGTTCATGACCAAAATCCCTTAACGTGAGTTTTCGTTCCACTGAG
CGTCAGACCCCGTAGAAAAGATCAAAGGATCTTCTTGAGATCCTTTTTTTCTGCGCGTAATCTGCTGCTT
GCAAACAAAAAAACCACCGCTACCAGCGGTGGTTTGTTTGCCGGATCAAGAGCTACCAACTCTTTTTCCG
AAGGTAACTGGCTTCAGCAGAGCGCAGATACCAAATACTGTCCTTCTAGTGTAGCCGTAGTTAGGCCACC
ACTTCAAGAACTCTGTAGCACCGCCTACATACCTCGCTCTGCTAATCCTGTTACCAGTGGCTGCTGCCAG
TGGCGATAAGTCGTGTCTTACCGGGTTGGACTCAAGACGATAGTTACCGGATAAGGCGCAGCGGTCGGGC
TGAACGGGGGGTTCGTGCACACAGCCCAGCTTGGAGCGAACGACCTACACCGAACTGAGATACCTACAGC
GTGAGCTATGAGAAAGCGCCACGCTTCCCGAAGGGAGAAAGGCGGACAGGTATCCGGTAAGCGGCAGGGT
CGGAACAGGAGAGCGCACGAGGGAGCTTCCAGGGGGAAACGCCTGGTATCTTTATAGTCCTGTCGGGTTT
CGCCACCTCTGACTTGAGCGTCGATTTTTGTGATGCTCGTCAGGGGGGCGGAGCCTATGGAAAAACGCCA
GCAACGCGGCCTTTTTACGGTTCCTGGCCTTTTGCTGGCCTTTTGCTCACATGTTCTTTCCTGCGTTATC
CCCTGATTCTGTGGATAACCGTATTACCGCCTTTGAGTGAGCTGATACCGCTCGCCGCAGCCGAACGACC
GAGCGCAGCGAGTCAGTGAGCGAGGAAGCGGAAGAGCGCCTGATGCGGTATTTTCTCCTTACGCATCTGT
GCGGTATTTCACACCGCAATGGTGCACTCTCAGTACAATCTGCTCTGATGCCGCATAGTTAAGCCAGTAT
ACACTCCGCTATCGCTACGTGACTGGGTCATGGCTGCGCCCCGACACCCGCCAACACCCGCTGACGCGCC
CTGACGGGCTTGTCTGCTCCCGGCATCCGCTTACAGACAAGCTGTGACCGTCTCCGGGAGCTGCATGTGT
CAGAGGTTTTCACCGTCATCACCGAAACGCGCGAGGCAGCTGCGGTAAAGCTCATCAGCGTGGTCGTGAA
GCGATTCACAGATGTCTGCCTGTTCATCCGCGTCCAGCTCGTTGAGTTTCTCCAGAAGCGTTAATGTCTG
GCTTCTGATAAAGCGGGCCATGTTAAGGGCGGTTTTTTCCTGTTTGGTCACTGATGCCTCCGTGTAAGGG
GGATTTCTGTTCATGGGGGTAATGATACCGATGAAACGAGAGAGGATGCTCACGATACGGGTTACTGATG
ATGAACATGCCCGGTTACTGGAACGTTGTGAGGGTAAACAACTGGCGGTATGGATGCGGCGGGACCAGAG
AAAAATCACTCAGGGTCAATGCCAGCGCTTCGTTAATACAGATGTAGGTGTTCCACAGGGTAGCCAGCAG
CATCCTGCGATGCAGATCCGGAACATAATGGTGCAGGGCGCTGACTTCCGCGTTTCCAGACTTTACGAAA
CACGGAAACCGAAGACCATTCATGTTGTTGCTCAGGTCGCAGACGTTTTGCAGCAGCAGTCGCTTCACGT
TCGCTCGCGTATCGGTGATTCATTCTGCTAACCAGTAAGGCAACCCCGCCAGCCTAGCCGGGTCCTCAAC
GACAGGAGCACGATCATGCGCACCCGTGGGGCCGCCATGCCGGCGATAATGGCCTGCTTCTCGCCGAAAC
GTTTGGTGGCGGGACCAGTGACGAAGGCTTGAGCGAGGGCGTGCAAGATTCCGAATACCGCAAGCGACAG
GCCGATCATCGTCGCGCTCCAGCGAAAGCGGTCCTCGCCGAAAATGACCCAGAGCGCTGCCGGCACCTGT
CCTACGAGTTGCATGATAAAGAAGACAGTCATAAGTGCGGCGACGATAGTCATGCCCCGCGCCCACCGGA
AGGAGCTGACTGGGTTGAAGGCTCTCAAGGGCATCGGTCGAGATCCCGGTGCCTAATGAGTGAGCTAACT
TACATTAATTGCGTTGCGCTCACTGCCCGCTTTCCAGTCGGGAAACCTGTCGTGCCAGCTGCATTAATGA
ATCGGCCAACGCGCGGGGAGAGGCGGTTTGCGTATTGGGCGCCAGGGTGGTTTTTCTTTTCACCAGTGAG
ACGGGCAACAGCTGATTGCCCTTCACCGCCTGGCCCTGAGAGAGTTGCAGCAAGCGGTCCACGCTGGTTT
GCCCCAGCAGGCGAAAATCCTGTTTGATGGTGGTTAACGGCGGGATATAACATGAGCTGTCTTCGGTATC
GTCGTATCCCACTACCGAGATATCCGCACCAACGCGCAGCCCGGACTCGGTAATGGCGCGCATTGCGCCC
AGCGCCATCTGATCGTTGGCAACCAGCATCGCAGTGGGAACGATGCCCTCATTCAGCATTTGCATGGTTT
GTTGAAAACCGGACATGGCACTCCAGTCGCCTTCCCGTTCCGCTATCGGCTGAATTTGATTGCGAGTGAG
ATATTTATGCCAGCCAGCCAGACGCAGACGCGCCGAGACAGAACTTAATGGGCCCGCTAACAGCGCGATT
TGCTGGTGACCCAATGCGACCAGATGCTCCACGCCCAGTCGCGTACCGTCTTCATGGGAGAAAATAATAC
TGTTGATGGGTGTCTGGTCAGAGACATCAAGAAATAACGCCGGAACATTAGTGCAGGCAGCTTCCACAGC
AATGGCATCCTGGTCATCCAGCGGATAGTTAATGATCAGCCCACTGACGCGTTGCGCGAGAAGATTGTGC
ACCGCCGCTTTACAGGCTTCGACGCCGCTTCGTTCTACCATCGACACCACCACGCTGGCACCCAGTTGAT
CGGCGCGAGATTTAATCGCCGCGACAATTTGCGACGGCGCGTGCAGGGCCAGACTGGAGGTGGCAACGCC
AATCAGCAACGACTGTTTGCCCGCCAGTTGTTGTGCCACGCGGTTGGGAATGTAATTCAGCTCCGCCATC
GCCGCTTCCACTTTTTCCCGCGTTTTCGCAGAAACGTGGCTGGCCTGGTTCACCACGCGGGAAACGGTCT
GATAAGAGACACCGGCATACTCTGCGACATCGTATAACGTTACTGGTTTCACATTCACCACCCTGAATTG
ACTCTCTTCCGGGCGCTATCATGCCATACCGCGAAAGGTTTTGCGCCATTCGATGGTGTCCGGGATCTCG
ACGCTCTCCCTTATGCGACTCCTGCATTAGGAAGCAGCCCAGTAGTAGGTTGAGGCCGTTGAGCACCGCC
GCCGCAAGGAATGGTGCATGCAAGGAGATGGCGCCCAACAGTCCCCCGGCCACGGGGCCTGCCACCATAC
CCACGCCGAAACAAGCGCTCATGAGCCCGAAGTGGCGAGCCCGATCTTCCCCATCGGTG
